Addgene plasmid #54078: mEmerald-EIF2C3-C-18
Purpose: Localization: Cytoplasm, Excitation: 487, Emission: 509
Depositing lab: Michael Davidson. Depositing organization: Florida State University, Tallahassee.
Backbone
  Vector backbone: mEmerald-C1
  Backbone size w/o insert (bp): 4750
  Vector type: Mammalian Expression
  Selectable markers: Neomycin (select with G418)
Growth in bacteria
  Bacterial resistance: Kanamycin, 50 μg/mL
  Growth temperature: 37°C
  Growth strain: DH5alpha
  Copy number: High Copy
Gene/Insert
  Gene/Insert name: EIF2C3 (alt names: Argonaute RISC AGO3 - RNA silencing; NM_024852.3)
  Species: H. sapiens (human)
  Entrez Gene: AGO3 (a.k.a. EIF2C3)
  Promoter: CMV
  Tag / fusion protein: mEmerald (N terminal on backbone)
  Cloning method: Unknown
  Sequencing primers: 5′ CMV-F; 3′ SV40pA-R
Terms and licenses: Academic/Nonprofit Terms; Industry Terms
Depositor comments: Human Argonaute RISC AGO3 - RNA silencing. Excitation = 487; Emission = 509. Localization data: Cytoplasm
How to cite: mEmerald-EIF2C3-C-18 was a gift from Michael Davidson (Addgene plasmid # 54078 ; http://n2t.net/addgene:54078 ; RRID:Addgene_54078)
