[The description below was written by a language model from this plasmid's Addgene catalogue record.]
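Description:
mEmerald-EIF2C3-C-18 is a mammalian expression plasmid built on the mEmerald-C1 backbone (about 4.75 kb without insert) that encodes a fluorescent fusion of human Argonaute 3 (AGO3, formerly EIF2C3). The CMV promoter drives strong constitutive transcription in mammalian cells. The mEmerald tag is supplied by the backbone and sits at the N terminus of the fusion, so the AGO3 coding sequence follows the fluorescent protein in frame. The "C-18" in the name probably refers to the C-type vector layout and to the linker joining the two proteins, but the record does not say so. The listed 3′ sequencing primer implies an SV40 polyadenylation signal downstream of the insert. The cloning method is recorded as unknown, and no feature table is provided, so other elements of the backbone cannot be confirmed from the record.

The plasmid is maintained at high copy number in E. coli under kanamycin selection. A neomycin resistance marker allows G418 selection of transfected mammalian cells, so stable lines can be made as well as transient transfections. mEmerald is a bright green GFP derivative, and the record gives excitation and emission maxima of 487 and 509 nm. AGO3 is a component of the RNA-induced silencing complex involved in small-RNA-mediated gene silencing, and the depositor reports that the fusion localizes to the cytoplasm. The construct is therefore suited to live- or fixed-cell fluorescence imaging of AGO3 distribution and dynamics, and it can serve as a cytoplasmic localization marker in studies of RNA silencing.
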