>Addgene plasmid #54078 | mEmerald-EIF2C3-C-18 | depositor partial sequence | sequence record 84256 | insert sequence
ACGTCAGATCCCGCTAGCGCTACCGGTCGCCACCATGGTGAGCAAGGGCGAGGAGCTGTTCACCGGGGTG
GTGCCCATCCTGGTCGAGCTGGACGGCGACGTAAACGGCCACAAGTTCAGCGTGTCCGGCGAGGGCGAGG
GCGATGCCACCTACGGCAAGCTGACCCTGAAGTTCATCTGCACCACCGGCAAGCTGCCCGTGCCCTGGCC
CACCCTCGTGACCACCTTGACCTACGGCGTGCAGTGCTTCGCCCGCTACCCCGACCACATGAAGCAGCAC
GACTTCTTCAAGTCCGCCATGCCCGAAGGCTACGTCCAGGAGCGCACCATCTTCTTCAAGGACGACGGCA
ACTACAAGACCCGCGCCGAGGTGAAGTTCGAGGGCGACACCCTGGTGAACCGCATCGAGCTGAAGGGCAT
CGACTTCAAGGAGGACGGCAACATCCTGGGGCACAAGCTGGAGTACAACTACAACAGCCACAAGGTCTAT
ATCACCGCCGACAAGCAGAAGAACGGCATCAAGGTGAACTTCAAGACCCGCCACAACATCGAGGACGGCA
GCGTGCAGCTCGCCGACCACTACCAGCAGAACACCCCCATCGGCGACGGCCCCGTGCTGCTGCCCGACAA
CCACTACCTGAGCACCCAGTCCAAGCTGAGCAAAGACCCCAACGAGAAGCGCGATCACATGGTCCTGCTG
GAGTTCGTGACCGCCGCCGGGATCACTCTCGGCATGGACGAGCTGTACAAGTCCGGACTCAGATCTCGAG
GGTCTGGCGGTAGTTCGGGATCTTCGTCCAGCGGAGAAATCGGCTCCGCAGGACCCGCTGGGGCCCAGCC
CCTACTCATGGTGCCCAGAAGACCTGGCTATGGCACCATGGGCAAACCCATTAAACTGCTGGCTAACTGT
TTTCAAGTTGAAATCCCAAAGATTGATGTCTACCTCTATGAGGTAGATATTAAACCAGACAAGTGTCCTA
GGAGAGTGAACAGGGAGGTGGTTGACTCAATGGTTCAGCATTTTAAAGTAACTATATTTGGAGACCGTAG
ACCAGTTTATGATGGAAAAAGAAGTCTTTACACCGCCAATCCACTTCCTGTGGCAACTACAGGGGTAGAT
TTAGACGTTACTTTACCTGGGGAAGGTGGAAAAGATCGACCTTTCAAGGTGTCAATCAAATTTGTCTCTC
GGGTGAGTTGGCACCTACTGCATGAAGTACTGACAGGACGGACCTTGCCTGAGCCACTGGAATTAGACAA
GCCAATCAGCACTAACCCTGTCCATGCCGTTGATGTGGTGCTACGACATCTGCCCTCCATGAAATACACA
CCTGTGGGGCGTTCATTTTTCTCCGCTCCAGAAGGATATGACCACCCTCTGGGAGGGGGCAGGGAAGTGT
GGTTTGGATTCCATCAGTCTGTTCGGCCTGCCATGTGGAAAATGATGCTTAATATCGATGTTTCTGCCAC
TGCCTTCTACAAAGCACAACCTGTAATTCAGTTCATGTGTGAAGTTCTTGATATTCATAATATTGATGAG
CAACCAAGACCTCTGACTGATTCTCATCGGGTAAAATTCACCAAAGAGATAAAAGGTTTGAAGGTTGAAG
TGACTCATTGTGGAACAATGAGACGGAAATACCGTGTTTGTAATGTAACAAGGAGGCCTGCCAGTCATCA
AACCTTTCCTTTACAGTTAGAAAACGGCCAAACTGTGGAGAGAACAGTAGCGCAGTATTTCAGAGAAAAG
TATACTCTTCAGCTGAAGTACCCGCACCTTCCCTGTCTGCAAGTCGGGCAGGAACAGAAACACACCTACC
TGCCACTAGAAGTCTGTAATATTGTGGCAGGGCAACGATGTATCAAGAAGCTAACAGACAATCAGACTTC
CACTATGATCAAGGCAACAGCAAGATCTGCACCAGATAGACAAGAGGAAATTAGCAGATTGGTAAGAAGT
GCAAATTATGAAACAGATCCATTTGTTCAGGAGTTTCAATTTAAAGTTCGGGATGAAATGGCTCATGTAA
CTGGACGCGTACTTCCAGCACCTATGCTCCAGTATGGAGGACGGAATCGGACAGTAGCAACACCGAGCCA
TGGAGTATGGGACATGCGAGGGAAACAATTCCACACAGGAGTTGAAATCAAAATGTGGGCTATCGCTTGT
TTTGCCACACAGAGGCAGTGCAGAGAAGAAATATTGAAGGGTTTCACAGACCAGCTGCGTAAGATTTCTA
AGGATGCAGGGATGCCCATCCAGGGCCAGCCATGCTTCTGCAAATATGCACAGGGGGCAGACAGCGTAGA
GCCCATGTTCCGGCATCTCAAGAACACATATTCTGGCCTACAGCTTATTATCGTCATCCTGCCGGGGAAG
ACACCAGTGTATGCGGAAGTGAAACGTGTAGGAGACACACTTTTGGGTATGGCTACACAATGTGTTCAAG
TCAAGAATGTAATAAAAACATCTCCTCAAACTCTGTCAAACTTGTGCCTAAAGATAAATGTTAAACTCGG
AGGGATCAATAATATTCTTGTACCTCATCAAAGACCTTCTGTGTTCCAGCAACCAGTGATCTTTTTGGGA
GCCGATGTCACTCATCCACCTGCTGGTGATGGAAAGAAGCCTTCTATTGCTGCTGTTGTAGGTAGTATGG
ATGCACACCCAAGCAGATACTGTGCCACAGTAAGAGTTCAGAGACCCCGACAGGAGATCATCCAGGACTT
GGCCTCCATGGTCCGGGAACTTCTTATTCAATTTTATAAGTCAACTCGGTTCAAGCCTACTCGTATCATC
TTTTATCGGGATGGTGTTTCAGAGGGGCAGTTTAGGCAGGTATTATATTATGAACTACTAGCAATTCGAG
AAGCCTGCATCAGTTTGGAGAAAGACTATCAACCTGGAATAACCTACATTGTAGTTCAGAAGAGACATCA
CACTCGATTATTTTGTGCTGATAGGACAGAAAGGGTTGGAAGAAGTGGCAATATCCCAGCTGGAACAACA
GTTGATACAGACATTACACACCCATATGAGTTCGATTTTTACCTCTGTAGCCATGCTGGAATACAGGGTA
CCAGTCGTCCTTCACACTATCATGTTTTATGGGATGATAACTGCTTTACTGCAGATGAACTTCAGCTGCT
AACTTACCAGCTCTGCCACACTTACGTACGCTGTACACGATCTGTTTCTATACCTGCACCAGCGTATTAT
GCTCACCTGGTAGCATTTAGAGCCAGATATCATCTTGTGGACAAAGAACATGACAGTGCTGAAGGAAGTC
ACGTTTCAGGACAAAGCAATGGGCGAGATCCACAAGCTCTTGCCAAGGCTGTACAGATTCACCAAGATAC
CTTACGCACAATGTACTTCGCTTAAGGATCCCCCGGATCTAGATAACTGATCATAATCAGCC
