>Addgene plasmid #54078 | mEmerald-EIF2C3-C-18 | addgene partial sequence | sequence record 91717 | EGFP-C 5'-CATGGTCCTGCTGGAGTTCGTG-3'
GACGAGCTGTACAAGTCCGGACTCAGATCTCGAGGGTCTGGCGGTAGTTCGGGATCTTCGTCCAGCGGAG
AAATCGGCTCCGCAGGACCCGCTGGGGCCCAGCCCCTACTCATGGTGCCCAGAAGACCTGGCTATGGCAC
CATGGGCAAACCCATTAAACTGCTGGCTAACTGTTTTCAAGTTGAAATCCCAAAGATTGATGTCTACCTC
TATGAGGTAGATATTAAACCAGACAAGTGTCCTAGGAGAGTGAACAGGGAGGTGGTTGACTCAATGGTTC
AGCATTTTAAAGTAACTATATTTGGAGACCGTAGACCAGTTTATGATGGAAAAAGAAGTCTTTACACCGC
CAATCCACTTCCTGTGGCAACTACAGGGGTAGATTTAGACGTTACTTTACCTGGGGAAGGTGGAAAAGAT
CGACCTTTCAAGGTGTCAATCAAATTTGTCTCTCGGGTGAGTTGGCACCTACTGCATGAAGTACTGACAG
GACGGACCTTGCCTGAGCCACTGGAATTAGACAAGCCAATCAGCACTAACCCTGTCCATGCCGTTGATGT
GGTGCTACGACATCTGCCCTCCATGAAATACACACCTGTGGGGCGTTCATTTTTCTCCGCTCCAGAAGGA
TATGACCACCCTCTGGGAGGGGGCAGGGAAGTGTGGTTTGGATTCCATCAGTCTGTTCGGCCTGCCATGT
GGAAAATGATGCTTAATATCGATGTTTCTGCCACTGCCTTCTACAAAGCACAACCTGTAATTCAGTTCAT
GTGTGAAGTTCTTGATATTCATAATATTGATGAGCAACCAAGACCTCTGACTGATTCTCATCGGGTAA
