>Addgene plasmid #54078 | mEmerald-EIF2C3-C-18 | addgene partial sequence | sequence record 93023 | SV40pA-R 5'-GAAATTTGTGATGCTATTGC-3'
AGTTAACAACAACAATTGCATTCATTTTATGTTTCAGGTTCAGGGGGAGGTGTGGGAGGTTTTTTAAAGC
AAGTAAAACCTCTACAAATGTGGTATGGCTGATTATGATCAGTTATCTAGATCCGGTGGATCCTTAAGCG
AAGTACATTGTGCGTAAGGTATCTTGGTGAATCTGTACAGCCTTGGCAAGAGCTTGTGGATCTCGCCCAT
TGCTTTGTCCTGAAACGTGACTTCCTTCAGCACTGTCATGTTCTTTGTCCACAAGATGATATCTGGCTCT
AAATGCTACCAGGTGAGCATAATACGCTGGTGCAGGTATAGAAACAGATCGTGTACAGCGTACGTAAGTG
TGGCAGAGCTGGTAAGTTAGCAGCTGAAGTTCATCTGCAGTAAAGCAGTTATCATCCCATAAAACATGAT
AGTGTGAAGGACGACTGGTACCCTGTATTCCAGCATGGCTACAGAGGTAAAAATCGAACTCATATGGGTG
TGTAATGTCTGTATCAACTGTTGTTCCAGCTGGGATATTGCCACTTCTTCCAACCCTTTCTGTCCTATCA
GCACAAAATAATCGAGTGTGATGTCTCTTCTGAACTACAATGTAGGTTATTCCAGGTTGATAGTCTTTCT
CCAAACTGATGCAGGCTTCTCGAATTGCTAGTAGTTCATAATATAATACCTGCCTAAACTGCCCCTCTGA
AACACCATCCCGATAAAAGATGATACGAGTAGGCTTGAACCGAGTTGACTTATAA
